Addgene plasmid #139869: pRK5-HA-UFM1-dCS
Purpose: Mammalian expression of HA-tagged human UFM1-cCS
Depositing lab: Jacob Corn. Depositing organization: University of California, Berkeley. Publication: A Genome-wide ER-phagy Screen Highlights Key Roles of Mitochondrial Metabolism and ER-Resident UFMylation. Liang JR, Lingeman E, Luong T, Ahmed S, Muhar M, Nguyen T, Olzmann JA, Corn JE. Cell. 2020 Mar 19;180(6):1160-1177.e20. doi: 10.1016/j.cell.2020.02.017. Epub 2020 Mar 10. PubMed 32160526.
Backbone
  Vector backbone: prk5
  Vector type: Mammalian Expression
Growth in bacteria
  Bacterial resistance: Ampicillin, 100 μg/mL
  Growth temperature: 37°C
  Growth strain: DH5alpha
  Copy number: High Copy
Gene/Insert
  Gene/Insert name: UFM1
  Species: H. sapiens (human)
  Mutation: d84-85
  Entrez Gene: UFM1 (a.k.a. BM-002, C13orf20, HLD14)
  Tag / fusion protein: HA (N terminal on insert)
  Cloning method: Gibson Cloning
Terms and licenses: Academic/Nonprofit Terms; Industry Terms: Not Available to Industry
How to cite: pRK5-HA-UFM1-dCS was a gift from Jacob Corn (Addgene plasmid # 139869 ; http://n2t.net/addgene:139869 ; RRID:Addgene_139869)
