[The description below was written by a language model from this plasmid's Addgene catalogue record and pLannotate feature annotations shown in this document.]
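Description:
pRK5-HA-UFM1-dCS is a mammalian expression plasmid of about 5 kb, built on the pRK5 backbone, that produces an N-terminally HA-tagged form of human UFM1 (ubiquitin-fold modifier 1). It is propagated in E. coli as a high-copy plasmid through a ColE1/pUC-type origin and selected with ampicillin via the β-lactamase gene and its native promoter. The backbone also carries an M13 phage origin. Short remnants of lacI, lacZα, rop and bom, together with lac promoter/operator elements, appear to be leftovers of the vector's cloning history rather than functional parts.

Expression in mammalian cells is driven by the human cytomegalovirus immediate-early enhancer and promoter. Downstream lie a fragment of CMV intron A, an SP6 promoter that could support in vitro transcription, and a short annotated fragment of an immunoglobulin heavy-chain signal sequence. The HA match is annotated as a fragment of a 3xHA element, and its length is consistent with a single HA epitope. It precedes the UFM1 coding sequence, which was inserted by Gibson cloning and is terminated by the SV40 polyadenylation signal. An SV40 enhancer/early promoter sits after the cassette, but no mammalian selection marker is annotated.

The insert carries a deletion of residues 84–85, the "dCS" of the name (the purpose field writes it as "cCS"). In general knowledge of UFM1 biology, these two C-terminal residues are normally cleaved off to expose the glycine used for conjugation, so the construct presumably encodes the pre-processed, mature form, although the record does not say this. The associated publication concerns a genome-wide ER-phagy screen implicating ER-resident UFMylation, which suggests use in studying UFM1 conjugation in cultured cells.
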