Features (pLannotate 1.2.2; 22 found; start..end, strand, type, name):
    373..961     +  rep_origin     ori: high-copy-number ColE1/pMB1/pBR322/pUC origin of replication
   1144..1236    +  CDS            lacI (fragment): lac repressor; lacI; The lac repressor binds to the lac operator to inhibit transcription in E. coli. This inhibition can be relieved by adding lactose or isopropyl-β-D-thiogalactopyranoside (IPTG).
   1249..1270    +  protein_bind   CAP binding site: CAP binding activates transcription in the presence of cAMP. E. coli catabolite activator protein
   1285..1315    +  promoter       lac promoter: promoter for the E. coli lac operon
   1323..1339    +  protein_bind   lac operator: The lac repressor binds to the lac operator to inhibit transcription in E. coli. This inhibition can be relieved by adding lactose or isopropyl-β-D-thiogalactopyranoside (IPTG). lac repressor encoded by lacI
   1392..1771    +  enhancer       CMV enhancer: human cytomegalovirus immediate early enhancer
   1772..1975    +  promoter       CMV promoter: human cytomegalovirus (CMV) immediate early promoter
   2111..2154    +  intron         CMV intron (fragment): modified intron A from human cytomegalovirus
   2206..2224    +  promoter       SP6 promoter: promoter for bacteriophage SP6 RNA polymerase
   2228..2265    +  CDS            IgH signal sequence (fragment): signal sequence from the mouse immunoglobulin heavy chain variable region
   2324..2350    +  CDS            3xHA (fragment): three tandem HA epitope tags
   2375..2623    +  CDS            UFM1: UFM1_HUMAN - Also known as C13orf20 From Homo sapiens (Human).
   2642..2667    +  misc_feature   MCS (fragment): pUC18/19 multiple cloning site
   2688..2822    +  polyA_signal   SV40 poly(A) signal: SV40 polyadenylation signal
   2891..3248    +  promoter       SV40 promoter: SV40 enhancer and early promoter
   3267..3421    +  CDS            lacZα (fragment): LacZα fragment of β-galactosidase; lacZ fragment
   3427..3478    -  misc_feature   bom (fragment): basis of mobility region from pBR322
   3497..3877    +  rep_origin     M13 ori (sequence partly withheld): M13 bacteriophage origin of replication; arrow indicates direction of (+) strand synthesis
   3953..4002    -  misc_feature   bom (fragment): basis of mobility region from pBR322
   4104..4139    -  CDS            rop (fragment): Rop protein, which maintains plasmids at low copy number; rop
   4234..4338    +  promoter       AmpR promoter: bla
   4339..202     +  CDS            AmpR (across the origin): β-lactamase; bla; confers resistance to ampicillin, carbenicillin, and related antibiotics
>Addgene plasmid #139869 | pRK5-HA-UFM1-dCS | addgene full sequence | sequence record 275517 | Addgene NGS Result
CTCGGCCCTTCCGGCTGGCTGGTTTATTGCTGATAAATCTGGAGCCGGTGAGCGTGGGTCTCGCGGTATC
ATTGCAGCACTGGGGCCAGATGGTAAGCCCTCCCGTATCGTAGTTATCTACACGACGGGGAGTCAGGCAA
CTATGGATGAACGAAATAGACAGATCGCTGAGATAGGTGCCTCACTGATTAAGCATTGGTAACTGTCAGA
CCAAGTTTACTCATATATACTTTAGATTGATTTAAAACTTCATTTTTAATTTAAAAGGATCTAGGTGAAG
ATCCTTTTTGATAATCTCATGACCAAAATCCCTTAACGTGAGTTTTCGTTCCACTGAGCGTCAGACCCCG
TAGAAAAGATCAAAGGATCTTCTTGAGATCCTTTTTTTCTGCGCGTAATCTGCTGCTTGCAAACAAAAAA
ACCACCGCTACCAGCGGTGGTTTGTTTGCCGGATCAAGAGCTACCAACTCTTTTTCCGAAGGTAACTGGC
TTCAGCAGAGCGCAGATACCAAATACTGTTCTTCTAGTGTAGCCGTAGTTAGGCCACCACTTCAAGAACT
CTGTAGCACCGCCTACATACCTCGCTCTGCTAATCCTGTTACCAGTGGCTGCTGCCAGTGGCGATAAGTC
GTGTCTTACCGGGTTGGACTCAAGACGATAGTTACCGGATAAGGCGCAGCGGTCGGGCTGAACGGGGGGT
TCGTGCACACAGCCCAGCTTGGAGCGAACGACCTACACCGAACTGAGATACCTACAGCGTGAGCTATGAG
AAAGCGCCACGCTTCCCGAAGGGAGAAAGGCGGACAGGTATCCGGTAAGCGGCAGGGTCGGAACAGGAGA
GCGCACGAGGGAGCTTCCAGGGGGAAACGCCTGGTATCTTTATAGTCCTGTCGGGTTTCGCCACCTCTGA
CTTGAGCGTCGATTTTTGTGATGCTCGTCAGGGGGGCGGAGCCTATGGAAAAACGCCAGCAACGCGGCCT
TTTTACGGTTCCTGGCCTTTTGCTGGCCTTTTGCTCACATGTTCTTTCCTGCGTTATCCCCTGATTCTGT
GGATAACCGTATTACCGCCTTTGAGTGAGCTGATACCGCTCGCCGCAGCCGAACGACCGAGCGCAGCGAG
TCAGTGAGCGAGGAAGCGGAAGAGCGCCCAATACGCAAACCGCCTCTCCCCGCGCGTTGGCCGATTCATT
AATGCAGCTGGCACGACAGGTTTCCCGACTGGAAAGCGGGCAGTGAGCGCAACGCAATTAATGTGAGTTA
GCTCACTCATTAGGCACCCCAGGCTTTACACTTTATGCTTCCGGCTCGTATGTTGTGTGGAATTGTGAGC
GGATAACAATTTCACACAGGAAACAGCTATGACATGATTACGAATTAATTCGAGCTCGCCCGACATTGAT
TATTGACTAGTTATTAATAGTAATCAATTACGGGGTCATTAGTTCATAGCCCATATATGGAGTTCCGCGT
TACATAACTTACGGTAAATGGCCCGCCTGGCTGACCGCCCAACGACCCCCGCCCATTGACGTCAATAATG
ACGTATGTTCCCATAGTAACGCCAATAGGGACTTTCCATTGACGTCAATGGGTGGAGTATTTACGGTAAA
CTGCCCACTTGGCAGTACATCAAGTGTATCATATGCCAAGTACGCCCCCTATTGACGTCAATGACGGTAA
ATGGCCCGCCTGGCATTATGCCCAGTACATGACCTTATGGGACTTTCCTACTTGGCAGTACATCTACGTA
TTAGTCATCGCTATTACCATGGTGATGCGGTTTTGGCAGTACATCAATGGGCGTGGATAGCGGTTTGACT
CACGGGGATTTCCAAGTCTCCACCCCATTGACGTCAATGGGAGTTTGTTTTGGCACCAAAATCAACGGGA
CTTTCCAAAATGTCGTAACAACTCCGCCCCATTGACGCAAATGGGCGGTAGGCGTGTACGGTGGGAGGTC
TATATAAGCAGAGCTCGTTTAGTGAACCGTCAGATCGCCTGGAGACGCCATCCACGCTGTTTTGACCTCC
ATAGAAGACACCGGGACCGATCCAGCCTCCGCGGCCGGGAACGGTGCATTGGAACGCGGATTCCCCGTGC
CAAGAGTGACGTAAGTACCGCCTATAGAGTCTATAGGCCCACCCCCTTGGCTTCGTTAGAACGCGGCTAC
AATTAATACATAACCTTATGTATCATACACATACGATTTAGGTGACACTATAGAATAACATCCACTTTGC
CTTTCTCTCCACAGGTGTCCACTCCCAGGTCCAACTGCACCTCGGTTCTATCGATTGAATTCCCCACCGA
GCTCGGATCCATGTACCCATACGATGTTCCAGATTACGCTGGTGGATCTGGAGGTTCTGGTGGAATGTCG
AAGGTTTCCTTTAAGATCACGCTGACGTCGGACCCACGGCTGCCGTACAAAGTACTCAGTGTTCCTGAAA
GTACACCTTTCACAGCAGTCTTAAAGTTTGCAGCAGAAGAATTTAAAGTTCCTGCTGCAACAAGTGCAAT
TATTACCAATGATGGAATAGGAATAAATCCTGCACAGACTGCTGGAAATGTTTTTCTAAAACATGGTTCA
GAACTGCGGATTATTCCTAGAGATCGTGTTGGATAATCTAGACCCAGCTTTGGGGATCCTCTAGAGTCGA
CCTGCAGAAGCTTGGCCGCCATGGCCCAACTTGTTTATTGCAGCTTATAATGGTTACAAATAAAGCAATA
GCATCACAAATTTCACAAATAAAGCATTTTTTTCACTGCATTCTAGTTGTGGTTTGTCCAAACTCATCAA
TGTATCTTATCATGTCTGGATCGGGAATTAATTCGGCGCAGCACCATGGCCTGAAATAACCTCTGAAAGA
GGAACTTGGTTAGGTACCTTCTGAGGCGGAAAGAACCAGCTGTGGAATGTGTGTCAGTTAGGGTGTGGAA
AGTCCCCAGGCTCCCCAGCAGGCAGAAGTATGCAAAGCATGCATCTCAATTAGTCAGCAACCAGGTGTGG
AAAGTCCCCAGGCTCCCCAGCAGGCAGAAGTATGCAAAGCATGCATCTCAATTAGTCAGCAACCATAGTC
CCGCCCCTAACTCCGCCCATCCCGCCCCTAACTCCGCCCAGTTCCGCCCATTCTCCGCCCCATGGCTGAC
TAATTTTTTTTATTTATGCAGAGGCCGAGGCCGCCTCGGCCTCTGAGCTATTCCAGAAGTAGTGAGGAGG
CTTTTTTGGAGGCCTAGGCTTTTGCAAAAAGCTGTTAACAGCTTGGCACTGGCCGTCGTTTTACAACGTC
GTGACTGGGAAAACCCTGGCGTTACCCAACTTAATCGCCTTGCAGCACATCCCCCTTTCGCCAGCTGGCG
TAATAGCGAAGAGGCCCGCACCGATCGCCCTTCCCAACAGTTGCGCAGCCTGAATGGCGAATGGCGCCTG
ATGCGGTATTTTCTCCTTACGCATCTGTGCGGTATTTCACACCGCATA
[142 nt withheld, positions 3479-3620]
C
[141 nt withheld, positions 3622-3762]
CCTTTGACGTTGGAGTCCACGTTCTTT
[37 nt withheld, positions 3790-3826]
ACCCTATCTCGGGCTATTCTTTTGATTTATAAGGGATTTTGCCGATTTCGGCCTATTGGTTAAAAAATGA
GCTGATTTAACAAAAATTTAACGCGAATTTTAACAAAATATTAACGTTTACAATTTTATGGTGCACTCTC
AGTACAATCTGCTCTGATGCCGCATAGTTAAGCCAGCCCCGACACCCGCCAACACCCGCTGACGCGCCCT
GACGGGCTTGTCTGCTCCCGGCATCCGCTTACAGACAAGCTGTGACCGTCTCCGGGAGCTGCATGTGTCA
GAGGTTTTCACCGTCATCACCGAAACGCGCGAGACGAAAGGGCCTCGTGATACGCCTATTTTTATAGGTT
AATGTCATGATAATAATGGTTTCTTAGACGTCAGGTGGCACTTTTCGGGGAAATGTGCGCGGAACCCCTA
TTTGTTTATTTTTCTAAATACATTCAAATATGTATCCGCTCATGAGACAATAACCCTGATAAATGCTTCA
ATAATATTGAAAAAGGAAGAGTATGAGTATTCAACATTTCCGTGTCGCCCTTATTCCCTTTTTTGCGGCA
TTTTGCCTTCCTGTTTTTGCTCACCCAGAAACGCTGGTGAAAGTAAAAGATGCTGAAGATCAGTTGGGTG
CACGAGTGGGTTACATCGAACTGGATCTCAACAGCGGTAAGATCCTTGAGAGTTTTCGCCCCGAAGAACG
TTTTCCAATGATGAGCACTTTTAAAGTTCTGCTATGTGGCGCGGTATTATCCCGTATTGACGCCGGGCAA
GAGCAACTCGGTCGCCGCATACACTATTCTCAGAATGACTTGGTTGAGTACTCACCAGTCACAGAAAAGC
ATCTTACGGATGGCATGACAGTAAGAGAATTATGCAGTGCTGCCATAACCATGAGTGATAACACTGCGGC
CAACTTACTTCTGACAACGATCGGAGGACCGAAGGAGCTAACCGCTTTTTTGCACAACATGGGGGATCAT
GTAACTCGCCTTGATCGTTGGGAACCGGAGCTGAATGAAGCCATACCAAACGACGAGCGTGACACCACGA
TGCCTGTAGCAATGGCAACAACGTTGCGCAAACTATTAACTGGCGAACTACTTACTCTAGCTTCCCGGCA
ACAATTAATAGACTGGATGGAGGCGGATAAAGTTGCAGGACCACTTCTGCG
